>Addgene plasmid #159079 | pMSR:MSMEG_0732:Dendra | addgene full sequence | sequence record 315542 | Addgene NGS Result
TGATAGAGTTTGTCCTCCCTATCAGTGATAGATAGGCTTAAGGAGTAATACGACTCACTATAGGGAGAAG
GAGGCCATTATGGACTCGTTCAACCCGACGACCAAGACTCAGGCGGCGCTGACCTCGGCGTTGCAGGCGG
CGAGTTCCGCTGGCAACCCGGAGATCCGCCCCGCGCATTTGCTGATGGCATTGCTGACCCAGAATGACGG
CATTGCCGCACCCCTGCTGGAGGCCGTCGGCGTCGAGCCCGCGACGATCCGCACCGAGACCCAGCGGTTG
CTCGACCGTCTGCCCAGCGCCTCGGGCGCGAGCAGCCAGCCCCAGCTCAGCCGCGAATCGCTCGCGGCGA
TCACCACGGCCCAGAACCTGGCCACCGAGATGGACGACGAGTACGTCTCGACCGAGCACCTGATGGTCGG
CCTGGCCACGGGTGACTCCGAGGTGGCCAAGCTGCTGACCGGACACGGCGCGTCGCCGCAGGCTCTGCGT
GAGGCGTTCGTCAAGGTGCGCGGCAGCGCCCGGGTGACCAGCCCGGACCCGGAGGGCACGTATCAGGCGC
TGGAGAAGTACTCCACCGACCTGACCGCGCGTGCCCGCGAGGGCAAGCTCGACCCGGTGATCGGGCGCGA
CAACGAGATTCGTCGTGTCGTACAGGTGCTGAGCCGTCGTACCAAGAACAATCCGGTGCTCATCGGCGAG
CCGGGCGTCGGTAAGACGGCCATCGTCGAGGGCCTCGCGCAGCGCATCGTCGCCGGCGACGTGCCCGAAA
GCCTGCGCGACAAGACCGTCATCGCACTGGATCTCGGTTCGATGGTGGCCGGTGCGAAGTACCGCGGTGA
GTTCGAGGAGCGGCTGAAGGCCGTGCTCGACGACATCAAGAACTCGGCCGGGCAGGTCATCACGTTCATC
GACGAGCTGCACACCATCGTCGGCGCCGGTGCCACCGGTGAGTCGGCGATGGACGCGGGCAACATGATCA
AGCCGATGCTGGCCCGCGGCGAGCTGCGGCTGGTCGGTGCCACCACGCTCGACGAGTACCGCAAGTACAT
CGAGAAGGACGCCGCATTGGAGCGCCGGTTCCAGCAGGTGTTCGTCGGTGAACCCTCGGTCGAGGACACC
GTCGGCATCCTGCGTGGTCTGAAGGACCGCTACGAGGTGCACCACGGCGTGCGGATCACCGACTCGGCGT
TGGTGGCCGCGGCGACGCTCTCCGACCGGTACATCACCGCGCGGTTCCTTCCGGACAAGGCCATCGACCT
GGTCGATGAGGCCGCGTCCCGGCTGCGCATGGAGATCGACTCGCGCCCAGTTGAAATCGACGAGGTCGAG
AGGTTGGTACGGCGCCTGGAGATCGAGGAGATGGCGCTTGAGAAAGAAGAGGACGAGGCGTCCAAGGACC
GGCTGGAGAAGCTGCGCGCCGAACTGGCCGACCACAAGGAGAAGCTGTCCGAGCTGACCACGCGGTGGCA
GAACGAGAAGAACGCCATCAACGTCGTTCGCGAGCTCAAGGAGCAACTGGACACGTTGCGCGGCGAGGCC
GACCGTGCCGAGCGTGACGGTGACCTGGCCAAGGCGGCCGAACTGCGGTACGGCCGAATCCCGGAGGTGG
AGAAGAAGCTCGACGCTGCCCTTCCCGCCGCCGAGGCCCGCGAGAACCTGATGCTCAAGGAGGAGGTCGG
CCCCGACGACATCGCCGAGGTGGTGGAGGCGTGGACCGGTATCCCGTCCGGCCGCATGCTCGAAGGCGAG
ACCGCCAAGCTGCTCCGCATGGAGGAGGAGCTGGGCAAGCGTGTCGTCGGGCAGCGCAAGGCCGTGCAGG
CCGTCAGCGACGCGGTGCGGCGCAGCCGTGCCGGGGTGGCCGACCCCAACCGGCCGACGGGTTCGTTCAT
GTTCCTGGGCCCGACCGGTGTGGGTAAGACCGAGCTCGCAAAGGCGTTGGCGGAGTTCTTGTTCGACGAC
GAGCGTGCGATGGTCCGCATCGACATGAGCGAGTACGGCGAGAAGCACTCGGTGGCTCGGCTGGTCGGTG
CGCCTCCCGGCTACATCGGTTACGACCAGGGCGGTCAGCTGACCGAGGCGGTGCGGCGGCGTCCGTACAC
GGTGATCCTGTTCGACGAGATCGAAAAGGCGCACCCGGACGTGTTCGACGTGCTGCTGCAGGTGCTCGAC
GAGGGCCGGTTGACCGACGGCCAGGGCCGCACGGTCGACTTCCGCAACACCATCCTCATCCTGACGTCCA
ACCTGGGCGCGGGCGGTAACGAGGACCAGGTGATGGCGGCGGTGCGCTCGGCGTTCAAGCCCGAGTTCAT
CAACCGGCTGGACGACGTCATCATCTTCGACGGGCTCAATCCCGAAGAGCTGGTGCAGATCGTCGACATC
CAGTTGGCGCAGCTGGCCAAGCGTCTGGAGCAGCGGCGACTCACCCTCGAGGTGTCGCTGCCGGCCAAGA
AGTGGCTGGGGCAGCGCGGTTTCGACCCGCTGTACGGTGCCCGTCCGCTGCGCCGGTTGGTGCAGCAGGC
CATCGGCGACCAGTTGGCCAAGATGCTGCTGGCCGGCGAGGTGCACGACGGCGACATCGTGCCGGTGAAC
GTCAGCCCCGACGGCGAGTCCCTCGTTTTGGGCAAGCTTGGTGCGGCCGCGGGCAACACGCCTGGCATCA
ATCTGATCAAGGAGGACATGCGTGTCAAGGTGCATATGGAGGGCAACGTGAACGGTCACGCCTTCGTGAT
CGAGGGGGAGGGTAAGGGTAAGCCTTACGAAGGGACCCAGACCGCCAACCTCACCGTCAAGGAGGGCGCC
CCTCTCCCATTCTCGTACGATATCCTCACTACCGCGGTGCATTACGGGAACCGCGTGTTCACCAAGTACC
CCGAGGATATCCCTGACTACTTCAAGCAGAGCTTCCCGGAGGGATACTCCTGGGAGCGGACGATGACCTT
CGAAGACAAGGGTATCTGTACGATCCGCAGCGACATCTCGCTGGAAGGGGACTGTTTCTTCCAGAACGTC
CGTTTCAAGGGGACCAACTTTCCGCCGAACGGCCCGGTCATGCAGAAGAAGACCCTCAAGTGGGAGCCGA
GCACGGAGAAGCTGCACGTTCGGGACGGCCTCCTGGTCGGCAACATCAACATGGCGCTGCTGCTGGAAGG
CGGCGGCCACTACCTATGCGACTTCAAGACCACGTACAAAGCGAAGAAGGTCGTCCAGCTGCCCGACGCG
CACTTCGTGGACCACCGCATCGAAATCCTGGGGAACGATTCGGACTACAACAAGGTCAAGTTGTACGAGC
ACGCTGTGGCACGCTATAGCCCGCTCCCGTCGCAGGTCTGGTTCGAAGGCGGCGGCGGGGAGAACCTGTA
TTTCCAGGACTACAAGGACGACGACGACAAGTGATTTAAATAACCCCTTGGGGCCTCTAAACGGGTCTTG
AGGGGTTTTTTGTTAACTAGCGTACGATCGAATTCCTGCAGCTCACGGTAACTGATGCCGTATTTGCAGT
ACCAGCGTACGGCCCACAGAATGATGTCACGCTGAAAATGCCGGCCTTTGAATGGGTTCATGTGCAGCTC
CATCAGCAAAAGGGGATGATAAGTTTATCACCACCGACTATTTGCAACAGTGCCGTTGATCGTGCTATGA
TCGACTGATGTCATCAGCGGTGGAGTGCAATGTCGTGCAATACGAATGGCGAAAAGCCGAGCTCATCGGT
CAGCTTCTCAACCTTGGGGTTACCCCCGGCGGTGTGCTGCTGGTCCACAGCTCCTTCCGTAGCGTCCGGC
CCCTCGAAGATGGGCCACTTGGACTGATCGAGGCCCTGCGTGCTACGCTGGGTCCGGGAGGGACGCTCGT
CATGCCCTCGTGGTCAGGTCTGGACGACGAGCCGTTCGATCCTGCCACGTCGCCCGTTACACCGGACCTT
GGAGTTGTCTCTGACACATTCTGGCGCCTGCCAAATGTAAAGCGCAGCGCCCATCCATTTGCCTTTGCGG
CAGCGGGGCCACAGGCAGAGCAGATCATCTCTGATCCATTGCCCCTGCCACCTTACTCGCCTGCAAGCCC
GGTCGCCCGTGTCCATGAACTCGATGGGCAGGTACTTCTCCTCGGCGTGGGACACGATGCCAACACGACG
CTGCATCTTGCCGAGTTGATGGCAAAGGTTCCCTATGGGGTGCCGAGACACTGCACCATTCTTCAGGATG
GCAAGTTGGTACGCGTCGATTATCTCGAGAATGACCACTGCTGTGAGCGCTTTGCCTTGGCGGACAGGTG
GCTCAAGGAGAAGAGCCTTCAGAAGGAAGGTCCAGTCGGTCATGCCTTTGCTCGGTTGATCCGCTCCCGC
GACATTGTGGCGACAGCCCTGGGTCAACTGGGCCGAGATCCGTTGATCTTCCTGCATCCGCCAGAGGCGG
GATGCGAAGAATGCGATGCCGCTCGCCAGTCGATTGGCTGAGCTCATGAGCGGAGAACGAGATGACGTTG
GAGGGGCAAGGTCGCGCTGATTGCTGGGGCAACACGGGGGATCCACTAGTTCCATGAGCGTCAGACCCCG
TAGAAAAGATCAAAGGATCTTCTTGAGATCCTTTTTTTCTGCGCGTAATCTGCTGCTTGCAAACAAAAAA
ACCACCGCTACCAGCGGTGGTTTGTTTGCCGGATCAAGAGCTACCAACTCTTTTTCCGAAGGTAACTGGC
TTCAGCAGAGCGCAGATACCAAATACTGTCCTTCTAGTGTAGCCGTAGTTAGGCCACCACTTCAAGAACT
CTGTAGCACCGCCTACATACCTCGCTCTGCTAATCCTGTTACCAGTGGCTGCTGCCAGTGGCGATAAGTC
GTGTCTTACCGGGTTGGACTCAAGACGATAGTTACCGGATAAGGCGCAGCGGTCGGGCTGAACGGGGGGT
TCGTGCACACAGCCCAGCTTGGAGCGAACGACCTACACCGAACTGAGATACCTACAGCGTGAGCTATGAG
AAAGCGCCACGCTTCCCGAGGGGAGAAAGGCGGACAGGTATCCGGTAAGCGGCAGGGTCGGAACAGGAGA
GCGCACGAGGGAGCTTCCAGGGGGAAACGCCTGGTATCTTTATAGTCCTGTCGGGTTTCGCCACCTCTGA
CTTGAGCGTCGATTTTTGTGATGCTCGTCAGGGGGGCGGAGCCTATGGAAAAACGCCAGCAACGCGGCCT
TTTTACGGTTCCTGGCCTTTTGCTGGCCTTTTGCTCACATGTTCTTTCCTGCGTTATCCCCTGATTCTGT
GGATAACCGTATTACCGCCTTTGAGTGAGCTGATACCGCTCGCCGCAGCCGAACGACCGAGCGCAACGCG
TGCGGCCGCGGTACCCGGGGATCCTCTAGAGTCGACCACCAAGGGCACCATCTCTGCTTGGGCCACCCCG
TTGGCCGCAGCCAGCTCGCTGAGAGCCGTGAACGACAGGGCGAACGCCAGCCCGCCGACGGCGAGGGTTC
CGACCGCTGCAACTCCCGGTGCAACCTTGTCCCGGTCTATTCTCTTCACTGCACCAGCTCCAATCTGGTG
TGAATGCCCCTCGTCTGTTCGCGCAGGCGGGGGGCTCTATTCGTTTGTCAGCATCGAAAGTAGCCAGATC
AGGGATGCGTTGCAACCGCGTATGCCCAGGTCAGAAGAGTCGCACAAGAGTTGCAGACCCCTGGAAAGAA
AAATGGCCAGAGGGCGAAAACACCCTCTGACCAGCGGAGCGGGCGACGGGAATCGAACCCGCGTAGCTAG
TTTGGAAGAATGGGTGTCTGCCGACCACATATGGGCCGGTCAAGATAGGTTTTTACCCCCTCTCGGCTGC
ATCCTCTAAGTGGAAAGAAATTGCAGGTCGTAGAAGCGCGTTGAAGCCTGAGAGTTGCACAGGAGTTGCA
ACCCGGTAGCCTTGTTCACGACGAGAGGAGACCTAGTTGGCACGTCGCGGATGGGGATCGCTGAAGACTC
AGCGCAGCGGGAGGATCCAAGCCTCATACGTCAACCCGCAGGACGGTGTGAGGTACTACGCGCTGCAGAC
CTACGACAACAAGATGGACGCCGAAGCCTGGCTCGCGGGCGAGAAGCGGCTCATCGAGATGGAGACCTGG
ACCCCTCCACAGGACCGGGCGAAGAAGGCAGCCGCCAGCGCCATCACGCTGGAGGAGTACACCCGGAAGT
GGCTCGTGGAGCGCGACCTCGCAGACGGCACCAGGGATCTGTACAGCGGGCACGCGGAGCGCCGCATCTA
CCCGGTGCTAGGTGAAGTGGCGGTCACAGAGATGACGCCAGCTCTGGTGCGTGCGTGGTGGGCCGGGATG
GGTAGGAAGCACCCGACTGCCCGCCGGCATGCCTACAACGTCCTCCGGGCGGTGATGAACACAGCGGTCG
AGGACAAGCTGATCGCAGAGAACCCGTGCCGGATCGAGCAGAAGGCAGCCGATGAGCGCGACGTAGAGGC
GCTGACGCCTGAGGAGCTGGACATCGTCGCCGCTGAGATCTTCGAGCACTACCGGATCGCGGCATACATC
CTGGCGTGGACGAGCCTCCGGTTCGGAGAGCTGATCGAGCTTCGCCGCAAGGACATCGTGGACGACGGCA
TGACGATGAAGCTCCGGGTGCGCCGTGGCGCTTCCCGCGTGGGGAACAAGATCGTCGTTGGCAACGCCAA
GACCGTCCGGTCGAAGCGTCCTGTGACGGTTCCGCCTCACGTCGCGGAGATGATCCGAGCGCACATGAAG
GACCGTACGAAGATGAACAAGGGCCCCGAGGCATTCCTGGTGACCACGACGCAGGGCAACCGGCTGTCGA
AGTCCGCGTTCACCAAGTCGCTGAAGCGTGGCTACGCCAAGATCGGTCGGCCGGAACTCCGCATCCACGA
CCTCCGCGCTGTCGGCGCTACGTTCGCCGCTCAGGCAGGTGCGACGACCAAGGAGCTGATGGCCCGTCTC
GGTCACACGACTCCTAGGATGGCGATGAAGTACCAGATGGCGTCTGAGGCCCGCGACGAGGCTATCGCTG
AGGCGATGTCCAAGCTGGCCAAGACCTCCTGAAACGCAAAAAGCCCCCCTCCCAAGGACACTGAGTCCTA
AAGAGGGGGGTTTCTTGTCAGTACGCGAAGAACCACGCCTGGCCGCGAGCGCCAGCACCGCCGCTCTGTG
CGGAGACCTGGGCACCAGCCCCGCCGCCGCCAGGAGCATTGCCGTTCCCGCCAGAAATCTAGACGGTGAC
CACAACGCGCCCGCTTTGATCGGGGACGTCGAAATATTGGATCGTCGGCACCGTCACGGCCGTGGGAGGC
GGCACGATCCGCGACGTGATGATCGGCCGCATCCCCACGGTGCTGCGCAGTGAGCTCTACGCCATCCCGG
CGTTGATCTGTGCGTTCGCACGCACAGGCCCGGTGTGAGAAGGGTCTCTGACGAGCGGGAGAACTCCCTA
TCAG
Features (pLannotate 1.2.2; 14 found; start..end, strand, type, name):
     15..32      +  promoter       tight TRE promoter (fragment): Tet-responsive promoter PTight, consisting of seven tet operator sequences followed by the minimal CMV promoter
     46..64      +  promoter       T7 promoter: promoter for bacteriophage T7 RNA polymerase
     80..2623    +  CDS            clpB: CLPB_MYCTU - Experimental evidence at protein level: Swiss-Prot protein existence level 1. Part of a stress-induced multi-chaperone system, it is involved in the recovery of the cell from heat-induced damage, in cooperation with DnaK, DnaJ and GrpE. Acts before DnaK, in the processing of protein aggregates. Protein binding stimulates the ATPase activity; ATP hydrolysis unfolds the denatured protein aggregates, which probably helps expose new hydrophobic binding sites on the surface of ClpB-bound aggregates, contributing to the solubilization and refolding of denatured protein aggregates by Dna
   2645..3331    +  CDS            Dendra2: Dendra2 is a photoconvertible green fluorescent protein published in 2006, derived from Dendronephthya sp.. It has high acid sensitivity.
   3371..3391    +  CDS            FLAG (fragment): FLAG® epitope tag, followed by an enterokinase cleavage site
   3400..3442    +  terminator     T7 terminator (fragment): transcription terminator for bacteriophage T7 RNA polymerase
   3648..4448    +  CDS            ApmR: aminoglycoside 3-N-acetyltransferase type IV ; aac(3)IV; confers resistance to apramycin (Paget and Davies, 1996)
   4515..4532    -  misc_feature   MCS (fragment): pBluescript multiple cloning site
   4573..5161    +  rep_origin     ori: high-copy-number ColE1/pMB1/pBR322/pUC origin of replication
   5329..5357    +  misc_feature   MCS (fragment): pUC18/19 multiple cloning site
   5917..7029    +  CDS            33: VINT_BPML5 - Also known as int. Protein inferred from homology: Swiss-Prot protein existence level 3. Integrase is necessary for integration of the phage into the host genome by site-specific recombination. From Mycobacterium phage L5 (Mycobacteriophage L5).
   7091..7195    -  CDS            32 (fragment): VG32_BPML5 - Protein predicted: Swiss-Prot protein existence level 4. From Mycobacterium phage L5 (Mycobacteriophage L5).
   7251..7355    +  CDS            Y4104_STRCO (fragment): Protein inferred from homology: Swiss-Prot protein existence level 3. From Streptomyces coelicolor (strain ATCC BAA-471 / A3(2) / M145).
   7413..8       +  promoter       tight TRE promoter (fragment) (across the origin): Tet-responsive promoter PTight, consisting of seven tet operator sequences followed by the minimal CMV promoter
