[The description below was written by a language model from this plasmid's Addgene catalogue record and pLannotate feature annotations shown in this document.]
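Description:
pMSR:MSMEG_0732:Dendra is a 7,424-nt shuttle plasmid from a mycobacterial systems resource, built on the pMSR:Dendra backbone and catalogued as both a bacterial expression vector and an integrating mycobacterial expression vector targeting the L5 attachment site. It is propagated in E. coli at high copy through a ColE1/pUC-type origin and is selected with apramycin via the aac(3)IV acetyltransferase gene. It has no mycobacterial replication origin. Instead it carries the mycobacteriophage L5 integrase gene with adjacent phage sequence, which mediates site-specific, single-copy insertion into the mycobacterial chromosome.

The payload is the M. smegmatis open reading frame MSMEG_0732, inserted by ligation-independent cloning. The automated annotation matches this roughly 2.5 kb coding region to the M. tuberculosis ClpB chaperone, suggesting that it encodes the ClpB homologue, an ATP-dependent disaggregase that works with the DnaK system; the catalogue fields themselves give only the locus name. The gene is fused at its C terminus, through a Gly-Ala linker, to the green-to-red photoconvertible fluorescent protein Dendra2 and a single FLAG epitope, and is followed by a T7 terminator.

Two promoters lie upstream. The first is the recorded pmycTetO promoter, whose tet operator sequences are probably what the annotation tool labels as short "tight TRE" fragments; it should allow tetracycline-regulated expression in mycobacteria. The second is a T7 promoter, which supports the stated purpose of T7-driven expression of the fusion in E. coli. The construct therefore suits localisation imaging of the tagged protein, along with FLAG-based detection or purification.
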