Addgene plasmid #159079: pMSR:MSMEG_0732:Dendra
Purpose: T7 expression of C-term fluorescent fusion in E. coli
Depositing lab: Keith Derbyshire & Joseph Wade. Depositing organization: Wadsworth Center, New York State Department of Health. Publication: A Mycobacterial Systems Resource for the Research Community. Judd JA, Canestrari J, Clark R, Joseph A, Lapierre P, Lasek-Nesselquist E, Mir M, Palumbo M, Smith C, Stone M, Upadhyay A, Wirth SE, Dedrick RM, Meier CG, Russell DA, Dills A, Dove E, Kester J, Wolf ID, Zhu J, Rubin ER, Fortune S, Hatfull GF, Gray TA, Wade JT, Derbyshire KM. mBio. 2021 Mar 2;12(2). pii: mBio.02401-20. doi: 10.1128/mBio.02401-20. PubMed 33653882.
Backbone
  Vector backbone: pMSR:Dendra
  Vector type: Bacterial Expression ; Integrating Mycobacterial Expression Vector attL5
Growth in bacteria
  Bacterial resistance: Apramycin, 25 μg/mL
  Growth temperature: 37°C
  Growth strain: DH5alpha
  Copy number: High Copy
Gene/Insert
  Gene/Insert name: MSMEG_0732
  Species: M. smegmatis
  Promoter: pmycTetO
  Tag / fusion protein: Gly-Ala Linker/Dendra2/1x Flag Tag (C terminal on insert)
  Cloning method: Ligation Independent Cloning
  Sequencing primers: 5′ TGATAGAGTTTGTCCTCCCTATCAG; 3′ TCCATATGCACCTTGACACG
Terms and licenses: Academic/Nonprofit Terms; Industry Terms: Not Available to Industry
Depositor comments: NCBI reference sequence: CP000480.1. 5' cloning site: Ase1, destroyed during cloning. 3' cloning site: HindIII, not destroyed during cloning
How to cite: pMSR:MSMEG_0732:Dendra was a gift from Keith Derbyshire & Joseph Wade (Addgene plasmid # 159079 ; http://n2t.net/addgene:159079 ; RRID:Addgene_159079)
