>Addgene plasmid #159079 | pMSR:MSMEG_0732:Dendra | depositor partial sequence | sequence record 307021 | insert sequence
ATGGACTCGTTCAACCCGACGACCAAGACTCAGGCGGCGCTGACCTCGGCGTTGCAGGCGGCGAGTTCCG
CTGGCAACCCGGAGATCCGCCCCGCGCATTTGCTGATGGCATTGCTGACCCAGAATGACGGCATTGCCGC
ACCCCTGCTGGAGGCCGTCGGCGTCGAGCCCGCGACGATCCGCACCGAGACCCAGCGGTTGCTCGACCGT
CTGCCCAGCGCCTCGGGCGCGAGCAGCCAGCCCCAGCTCAGCCGCGAATCGCTCGCGGCGATCACCACGG
CCCAGAACCTGGCCACCGAGATGGACGACGAGTACGTCTCGACCGAGCACCTGATGGTCGGCCTGGCCAC
GGGTGACTCCGAGGTGGCCAAGCTGCTGACCGGACACGGCGCGTCGCCGCAGGCTCTGCGTGAGGCGTTC
GTCAAGGTGCGCGGCAGCGCCCGGGTGACCAGCCCGGACCCGGAGGGCACGTATCAGGCGCTGGAGAAGT
ACTCCACCGACCTGACCGCGCGTGCCCGCGAGGGCAAGCTCGACCCGGTGATCGGGCGCGACAACGAGAT
TCGTCGTGTCGTACAGGTGCTGAGCCGTCGTACCAAGAACAATCCGGTGCTCATCGGCGAGCCGGGCGTC
GGTAAGACGGCCATCGTCGAGGGCCTCGCGCAGCGCATCGTCGCCGGCGACGTGCCCGAAAGCCTGCGCG
ACAAGACCGTCATCGCACTGGATCTCGGTTCGATGGTGGCCGGTGCGAAGTACCGCGGTGAGTTCGAGGA
GCGGCTGAAGGCCGTGCTCGACGACATCAAGAACTCGGCCGGGCAGGTCATCACGTTCATCGACGAGCTG
CACACCATCGTCGGCGCCGGTGCCACCGGTGAGTCGGCGATGGACGCGGGCAACATGATCAAGCCGATGC
TGGCCCGCGGCGAGCTGCGGCTGGTCGGTGCCACCACGCTCGACGAGTACCGCAAGTACATCGAGAAGGA
CGCCGCATTGGAGCGCCGGTTCCAGCAGGTGTTCGTCGGTGAACCCTCGGTCGAGGACACCGTCGGCATC
CTGCGTGGTCTGAAGGACCGCTACGAGGTGCACCACGGCGTGCGGATCACCGACTCGGCGTTGGTGGCCG
CGGCGACGCTCTCCGACCGGTACATCACCGCGCGGTTCCTTCCGGACAAGGCCATCGACCTGGTCGATGA
GGCCGCGTCCCGGCTGCGCATGGAGATCGACTCGCGCCCAGTTGAAATCGACGAGGTCGAGAGGTTGGTA
CGGCGCCTGGAGATCGAGGAGATGGCGCTTGAGAAAGAAGAGGACGAGGCGTCCAAGGACCGGCTGGAGA
AGCTGCGCGCCGAACTGGCCGACCACAAGGAGAAGCTGTCCGAGCTGACCACGCGGTGGCAGAACGAGAA
GAACGCCATCAACGTCGTTCGCGAGCTCAAGGAGCAACTGGACACGTTGCGCGGCGAGGCCGACCGTGCC
GAGCGTGACGGTGACCTGGCCAAGGCGGCCGAACTGCGGTACGGCCGAATCCCGGAGGTGGAGAAGAAGC
TCGACGCTGCCCTTCCCGCCGCCGAGGCCCGCGAGAACCTGATGCTCAAGGAGGAGGTCGGCCCCGACGA
CATCGCCGAGGTGGTGGAGGCGTGGACCGGTATCCCGTCCGGCCGCATGCTCGAAGGCGAGACCGCCAAG
CTGCTCCGCATGGAGGAGGAGCTGGGCAAGCGTGTCGTCGGGCAGCGCAAGGCCGTGCAGGCCGTCAGCG
ACGCGGTGCGGCGCAGCCGTGCCGGGGTGGCCGACCCCAACCGGCCGACGGGTTCGTTCATGTTCCTGGG
CCCGACCGGTGTGGGTAAGACCGAGCTCGCAAAGGCGTTGGCGGAGTTCTTGTTCGACGACGAGCGTGCG
ATGGTCCGCATCGACATGAGCGAGTACGGCGAGAAGCACTCGGTGGCTCGGCTGGTCGGTGCGCCTCCCG
GCTACATCGGTTACGACCAGGGCGGTCAGCTGACCGAGGCGGTGCGGCGGCGTCCGTACACGGTGATCCT
GTTCGACGAGATCGAAAAGGCGCACCCGGACGTGTTCGACGTGCTGCTGCAGGTGCTCGACGAGGGCCGG
TTGACCGACGGCCAGGGCCGCACGGTCGACTTCCGCAACACCATCCTCATCCTGACGTCCAACCTGGGCG
CGGGCGGTAACGAGGACCAGGTGATGGCGGCGGTGCGCTCGGCGTTCAAGCCCGAGTTCATCAACCGGCT
GGACGACGTCATCATCTTCGACGGGCTCAATCCCGAAGAGCTGGTGCAGATCGTCGACATCCAGTTGGCG
CAGCTGGCCAAGCGTCTGGAGCAGCGGCGACTCACCCTCGAGGTGTCGCTGCCGGCCAAGAAGTGGCTGG
GGCAGCGCGGTTTCGACCCGCTGTACGGTGCCCGTCCGCTGCGCCGGTTGGTGCAGCAGGCCATCGGCGA
CCAGTTGGCCAAGATGCTGCTGGCCGGCGAGGTGCACGACGGCGACATCGTGCCGGTGAACGTCAGCCCC
GACGGCGAGTCCCTCGTTTTGGGC
